Addgene plasmid #55178: PxylA
Purpose: Xylose-inducible promoter
Depositing lab: Thorsten Mascher. Depositing organization: Ludwig-Maximilians-Universitaet Muenchen (LMU). Publication: The Bacillus BioBrick Box: generation and evaluation of essential genetic building blocks for standardized work with Bacillus subtilis. Radeck J, Kraft K, Bartels J, Cikovic T, Durr F, Emenegger J, Kelterborn S, Sauer C, Fritz G, Gebhard S, Mascher T. J Biol Eng. 2013 Dec 2;7(1):29. doi: 10.1186/1754-1611-7-29. PubMed 24295448.
Backbone
  Vector backbone: pSB1A3
  Backbone manufacturer: iGEM
  Total vector size (bp): 2420
  Vector type: Synthetic Biology ; Bacillus BioBrick Box
Growth in bacteria
  Bacterial resistance: Ampicillin, 100 μg/mL
  Growth temperature: 37°C
  Growth strain: DH5alpha
  Copy number: High Copy
Gene/Insert
  Gene/Insert name: xylA promoter
  Species: B. subtilis
  Insert size (bp): 265
  Promoter: xylA
  Cloning method: Restriction Enzyme; 5′ cloning site EcoRI (not destroyed); 3′ cloning site PstI (not destroyed)
  Sequencing primers: 5′ na
Terms and licenses: Academic/Nonprofit Terms; Industry Terms: Not Available to Industry
Depositor comments: Xylose-inducible promoter. For sequencing of insert, use the following primers: fwd: TGCCACCTGACGTCTAAG rev: ATTACCGCCTTTGAGTGA
How to cite: PxylA was a gift from Thorsten Mascher (Addgene plasmid # 55178 ; http://n2t.net/addgene:55178 ; RRID:Addgene_55178)
