[The description below was written by a language model from this plasmid's Addgene catalogue record and pLannotate feature annotations shown in this document.]
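Description:
PxylA is a small (2,420 bp) BioBrick part plasmid from the Bacillus BioBrick Box, a collection of standardized genetic building blocks for work with Bacillus subtilis. It is built on the iGEM cloning backbone pSB1A3 and is maintained in E. coli rather than in Bacillus. Propagation relies on a high-copy ColE1/pUC-type origin of replication, and selection on the β-lactamase gene (AmpR) with its own bla promoter, which confers ampicillin resistance. Transcription terminators, including a his operon terminator, sit on either side of the cloning region. In this backbone design they insulate the part from transcription originating in the vector, and the vector from the part.

The payload is a 265 bp fragment carrying the xylose-inducible xylA promoter of B. subtilis. It was cloned between EcoRI and PstI, both of which are retained, and lies between the BioBrick prefix (the version for parts that do not begin with a start codon) and the universal BioBrick suffix. No gene, reporter or tag follows the promoter, so the plasmid serves as a storage and source vector for the part. The promoter can be excised or combined with other parts by standard BioBrick assembly and then transferred into Bacillus-compatible vectors to place a gene of interest under xylose-dependent control. The record does not annotate a xylR repressor gene or say whether the fragment includes operator sequences. The automated annotation also flags a 16 bp "TEF1 promoter fragment" inside the insert region; a match that short is almost certainly spurious and not a functional yeast element.
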