Features (pLannotate 1.2.2; 8 found; start..end, strand, type, name):
      6..63      +  terminator     his operon terminator: This putative transcriptin terminator from the E. coli his operon has a 2-bp deletion introduced during synthesis. Its efficiency has not been determined.
    258..846     -  rep_origin     ori: high-copy-number ColE1/pMB1/pBR322/pUC origin of replication
   1017..1877    -  CDS            AmpR: β-lactamase; bla; confers resistance to ampicillin, carbenicillin, and related antibiotics
   1878..1982    -  promoter       AmpR promoter: bla
   2072..2115    -  terminator     bacterial terminator: putative bacterial transcription terminator
   2118..2139    +  misc_feature   BioBrick prefix: BioBrick prefix for parts that do not start with "ATG"
   2267..2282    -  promoter       TEF1 promoter (fragment): S. cerevisiae TEF1; promoter for EF-1α
   2405..5       +  misc_feature   BioBrick suffix (across the origin): universal suffix for all parts
>Addgene plasmid #55178 | PxylA | depositor full sequence | sequence record 86028 | PxylA sequence 2420 bps
TGCAGTCCGGCAAAAAAGGGCAAGGTGTCACCACCCTGCCCTTTTTCTTTAAAACCGAAAAGATTACTTC
GCGTTATGCAGGCTTCCTCGCTCACTGACTCGCTGCGCTCGGTCGTTCGGCTGCGGCGAGCGGTATCAGC
TCACTCAAAGGCGGTAATACGGTTATCCACAGAATCAGGGGATAACGCAGGAAAGAACATGTGAGCAAAA
GGCCAGCAAAAGGCCAGGAACCGTAAAAAGGCCGCGTTGCTGGCGTTTTTCCACAGGCTCCGCCCCCCTG
ACGAGCATCACAAAAATCGACGCTCAAGTCAGAGGTGGCGAAACCCGACAGGACTATAAAGATACCAGGC
GTTTCCCCCTGGAAGCTCCCTCGTGCGCTCTCCTGTTCCGACCCTGCCGCTTACCGGATACCTGTCCGCC
TTTCTCCCTTCGGGAAGCGTGGCGCTTTCTCATAGCTCACGCTGTAGGTATCTCAGTTCGGTGTAGGTCG
TTCGCTCCAAGCTGGGCTGTGTGCACGAACCCCCCGTTCAGCCCGACCGCTGCGCCTTATCCGGTAACTA
TCGTCTTGAGTCCAACCCGGTAAGACACGACTTATCGCCACTGGCAGCAGCCACTGGTAACAGGATTAGC
AGAGCGAGGTATGTAGGCGGTGCTACAGAGTTCTTGAAGTGGTGGCCTAACTACGGCTACACTAGAAGAA
CAGTATTTGGTATCTGCGCTCTGCTGAAGCCAGTTACCTTCGGAAAAAGAGTTGGTAGCTCTTGATCCGG
CAAACAAACCACCGCTGGTAGCGGTGGTTTTTTTGTTTGCAAGCAGCAGATTACGCGCAGAAAAAAAGGA
TCTCAAGAAGATCCTTTGATCTTTTCTACGGGGTCTGACGCTCAGTGGAACGAAAACTCACGTTAAGGGA
TTTTGGTCATGAGATTATCAAAAAGGATCTTCACCTAGATCCTTTTAAATTAAAAATGAAGTTTTAAATC
AATCTAAAGTATATATGAGTAAACTTGGTCTGACAGTTACCAATGCTTAATCAGTGAGGCACCTATCTCA
GCGATCTGTCTATTTCGTTCATCCATAGTTGCCTGACTCCCCGTCGTGTAGATAACTACGATACGGGAGG
GCTTACCATCTGGCCCCAGTGCTGCAATGATACCGCGAGACCCACGCTCACCGGCTCCAGATTTATCAGC
AATAAACCAGCCAGCCGGAAGGGCCGAGCGCAGAAGTGGTCCTGCAACTTTATCCGCCTCCATCCAGTCT
ATTAATTGTTGCCGGGAAGCTAGAGTAAGTAGTTCGCCAGTTAATAGTTTGCGCAACGTTGTTGCCATTG
CTACAGGCATCGTGGTGTCACGCTCGTCGTTTGGTATGGCTTCATTCAGCTCCGGTTCCCAACGATCAAG
GCGAGTTACATGATCCCCCATGTTGTGCAAAAAAGCGGTTAGCTCCTTCGGTCCTCCGATCGTTGTCAGA
AGTAAGTTGGCCGCAGTGTTATCACTCATGGTTATGGCAGCACTGCATAATTCTCTTACTGTCATGCCAT
CCGTAAGATGCTTTTCTGTGACTGGTGAGTACTCAACCAAGTCATTCTGAGAATAGTGTATGCGGCGACC
GAGTTGCTCTTGCCCGGCGTCAATACGGGATAATACCGCGCCACATAGCAGAACTTTAAAAGTGCTCATC
ATTGGAAAACGTTCTTCGGGGCGAAAACTCTCAAGGATCTTACCGCTGTTGAGATCCAGTTCGATATAAC
CCACTCGTGCACCCAACTGATCTTCAGCATCTTTTACTTTCACCAGCGTTTCTGGGTGAGCAAAAACAGG
AAGGCAAAATGCCGCAAAAAAGGGAATAAGGGCGACACGGAAATGTTGAATACTCATACTCTTCCTTTTT
CAATATTATTGAAGCATTTATCAGGGTTATTGTCTCATGAGCGGATACATATTTGAATGTATTTAGAAAA
ATAAACAAATAGGGGTTCCGCGCACATTTCCCCGAAAAGTGCCACCTGACGTCTAAGAAACCATTATTAT
CATGACATTAACCTATAAAAATAGGCGTATCACGAGGCAGAATTTCAGATAAAAAAAATCCTTAGCTTTC
GCTAAGGATGATTTCTGGAATTCGCGGCCGCTTCTAGAGAAGGCCAAAAAACTGCTGCCTTCGGATCAGC
GATATCCACTTCATCCACTCCATTTGTTTAATCTTTAAATTAAGTATCAACATAGTACATAGCGAATCTT
CCCTTTATTATATCTAATGTGTTCATAAAAAACTAAAAAAAATATTGAAAATACTGACGAGGTTATATAA
GATGAAAATAAGTTAGTTTGTTTAAACAACAAACTAATAGGTGATGTACTTACTATATGAAATAAAATGC
ATCTGGGATCCCAAGCTTATCGAATACTAGTAGCGGCCGC
