>Addgene plasmid #55178 | PxylA | addgene partial sequence | sequence record 92181 | ASK-FN2 5'-CGGCCTTTTTACGGTTCCTG-3'
ATGTTCTTTCCTGCGTTATCCCCTGATTCTGTGGATAACCGTATTACCGCCTTTGAGTGAGCTGATACCG
CTCGCCGCAGCCGAACGACCGAGCGCAGCGAGTCAGTGAGCGAGGAAGCCTGCATAACGCGAAGTAATCT
TTTCGGTTTTAAAGAAAAAGGGCAGGGTGGTGACACCTTGCCCTTTTTTGCCGGACTGCAGCGGCCGCTA
CTAGTATTCGATAAGCTTGGGATCCCAGATGCATTTTATTTCATATAGTAAGTACATCACCTATTAGTTT
GTTGTTTAAACAAACTAACTTATTTTCATCTTATATAACCTCGTCAGTATTTTCAATATTTTTTTTAGTT
TTTTATGAACACATTAGATATAATAAAGGGAAGATTCGCTATGTACTATGTTGATACTTAATTTAAAGAT
TAAACAAATGGAGTGGATGAAGTGGATATCGCTGATCCGAAGGCAGCAGTTTTTTGGCCTTCTCTAGAAG
CGGCCGCGAATTCCAGAAATCATCCTTAGCGAAAGCTAAGGATTTTTTTTATCTGAAATTCTGCCTCGTG
ATACGCCTATTTTTATAGGTTAATGTCATGATAATAATGGTTTCTTAGACGTCAGGTGGCACTTTTCGGG
GAAATGTGCGCGGAACCCCTATTTGTTTATTTTTCTAAATACATTCAAATATGTATCCGCTCATGAGACA
ATAACCCTGATAAATGCTTCAATAATATTGAAAAAGGAAGAGTATGAGTATTCAACATTTCCGTGTCGCC
CTTATTCCCTTTTTTGCGGCATTTTGCCTTCCTGTTTTTGCTCACCCAGAAACGCTGGTGAAAGTAAAAG
ATGCTGAAGATC
